>Addgene plasmid #54459 | LI dy Esp3I-ccdB A-B | addgene partial sequence | sequence record 99480 | M13pUC-Fwd 5'-CCCAGTCACGACGTTGTAAAACG-3'
GCCCTGCCACTCATCGCAGTACTGTTGTAATTCATTAAGCATTCTGCCGACATGGAAGCCATCACAAACG
GCATGATGAACCTGAATCGCCAGCGGCATCAGCACCTTGTCGCCTTGCGTATAATATTTGCCCATGGTGA
AAACGGGGGCGAAGAAGTTGTCCATATTGGCCACGTTTAAATCAAAACTGGTGAAACTCACCCAGGGATT
GGCTGACACGAAAAACATATTCTCAATAAACCCTTTAGGGAAATAGGCCAGGTTTTCACCGTAACACGCC
ACATCTTGCGAATATATGTGTAGAAACTGCCGGAAATCGTCGTGGTATTCACTCCAGAGCGATGAAAACG
TTTCAGTTTGCTCATGGAAAACGGTGTAACAAGGGTGAACACTATCCCATATCACCAGCTCACCGTCTTT
CATTGCCATACGGAATTCCGGATGAGCATTCATCAGGCGGGCAAGAATGTGAATAAAGGCCGGATAAAAC
TTGTGCTTATTTTTCTTTACGGTCTTTAAAAAGGCCGTAATATCCAGCTGAACGGTCTGGTTATAGGTAC
ATTGAGCAACTGACTGAAATGCCTCAAAATGTTCTTTACGATGCCATTGGGATATATCAACGGTGGTATA
TCCAGTGATTTTTTTCTCCATTTTAGCTTCCTTAGCTCCTGAAAATCTCGACGGATCCTAACTCAAAATC
CACACATTATACGAGCCGGAAGCATAAAGTGTAAAGCCTGGGGTGCCTAATGCGGCCCCTCGAGGGGCCG
CCATAGTGACTGGATATGTTGTGTTTTACAGTATTATGTAGTCTGTTTTTTATGCAAAATCTAATTTAAT
ATATTGATATTTATATCATTTTACGTTTCTCGTTCAGCTTTGGTCTCCCCGCAGAGACGACGA
