>Addgene plasmid #54459 | LI dy Esp3I-ccdB A-B | addgene partial sequence | sequence record 99482 | M13pUC-Rev 5'-AGCGGATAACAATTTCACACAGG-3'
TGCTGATGCCGCTGGCGATTCAGGTTCATCATGCCGTTTGTGATGGCTTCCATGTCGGCAGAATGCTTAA
TGAATTACAACAGTACTGCGATGAGTGGCAGGGCGGGGCGTAATCTAGAGGATCCGGCTTACTAAAAGCC
AGATAACAGTATGCGTATTTGCGCGCTGATTTTTGCGGTATAAGAATATATACTGATATGTATACCCGAA
GTATGTCAAAAAGAGGTATGCTATGAAGCAGCGTATTACAGTGACAGTTGACAGCGACAGCTATCAGTTG
CTCAAGGCATATATGATGTCAATATCTCCGGTCTGGTAAGCACAACCATGCAGAATGAAGCCCGTCGTCT
GCGTGCCGAACGCTGGAAAGCGGAAAATCAGGAAGGGATGGCTGAGGTCGCCCGGTTTATTGAAATGAAC
GGCTCTTTTGCTGACGAGAACAGGGGCTGGTGAAATGCAGTTTAAGGTTTACACCTATAAAAGAGAGAGC
CGTTATCGTCTGTTTGTGGATGTACAGAGTGATATTATTGACACGCCCGGGCGACGGATGGTGATCCCCC
TGGCCAGTGCACGTCTGCTGTCAGATAAAGTCCCCCGTGAACTTTACCCGGTGGTGCATATCGGGGATGA
AAGCTGGCGCATGATGACCACCGATATGGCCAGTGTGCCGGTTTCCGTTATCGGGGAAGAAGTGGCTGAT
CTCAGCCACCGCGAAAATGACATCAAAAACGCCATTAACCTGATGTTCTGGGGAATATAAATGTCAGGCT
CCCTTATACACAGCCAGTCTGCAGGTCGACGGTCTCTTCTGTGAGACGTTCGAATGCATCTAGATATCGG
ATCCCGGGCCCGTCGACTGCAGAGGCCTGCATGCAAGCTTGGCG
