[The description below was written by a language model from this plasmid's Addgene catalogue record.]
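Description:
LI dy Esp3I-ccdB A-B is a bacterial cloning vector from a modular plasmid assembly kit developed for multigene expression, gene silencing and silencing rescue in plants. It is built on a gentamicin-resistant derivative of pUC57, is maintained in E. coli at high copy number, and is selected with gentamicin. No feature table accompanies the record, so the exact positions and arrangement of its elements cannot be confirmed here. The listing of M13 forward and reverse sequencing primers indicates that the insert sits between the standard M13 priming sites of the pUC-type backbone.

The recorded insert is "ccdB A-B". ccdB encodes a gyrase-targeting toxin that kills standard E. coli strains and is widely used as a negative-selection marker, so that clones in which the cassette has been replaced by a fragment of interest survive while unmodified vector is eliminated. The name suggests a level I ("LI") module, possibly a dummy ("dy") element, in which the ccdB cassette is associated with sites for the type IIS enzyme Esp3I. "A-B" most likely denotes the fusion-site position the module occupies in the assembly hierarchy, although the record does not spell out these abbreviations. Type IIS enzymes cut outside their recognition sequence, allowing directional, scarless ligation of parts through defined overhangs, as in Golden Gate-style cloning.

The record lists DH5alpha as the growth strain, which is unusual for a functional ccdB cassette, and gives no explanation. No promoter, plant selection marker or expression payload is stated. The plasmid appears to serve purely as an intermediate building block for assembling larger plant constructs.
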