Addgene plasmid #54459: LI dy Esp3I-ccdB A-B
Depositing lab: Martin Parniske. Depositing organization: Ludwig-Maximilians-Universitaet Muenchen (LMU). Publication: A modular plasmid assembly kit for multigene expression, gene silencing and silencing rescue in plants. Binder A, Lambert J, Morbitzer R, Popp C, Ott T, Lahaye T, Parniske M. PLoS One. 2014 Feb 13;9(2):e88218. doi: 10.1371/journal.pone.0088218. eCollection 2014. PubMed 24551083.
Backbone
  Vector backbone: pUC57 (Gent)
  Backbone manufacturer: Parniske lab
  Vector type: cloning vector
Growth in bacteria
  Bacterial resistance: Gentamicin, 10 μg/mL
  Growth temperature: 37°C
  Growth strain: DH5alpha
  Copy number: High Copy
Gene/Insert
  Gene/Insert name: ccdB A-B
  Cloning method: Unknown
  Sequencing primers: 5′ M13-F20; 3′ M13Rev
Terms and licenses: Academic/Nonprofit Terms; Industry Terms: Not Available to Industry
How to cite: LI dy Esp3I-ccdB A-B was a gift from Martin Parniske (Addgene plasmid # 54459 ; http://n2t.net/addgene:54459 ; RRID:Addgene_54459)
